Addgene plasmid #75484: ACVR2B gRNA (BRDN0001145393)
Purpose: 3rd generation lentiviral gRNA plasmid targeting human ACVR2B
Depositing lab: John Doench & David Root. Depositing organization: Broad Institute. Publication: Optimized sgRNA design to maximize activity and minimize off-target effects of CRISPR-Cas9. Doench JG, Fusi N, Sullender M, Hegde M, Vaimberg EW, Donovan KF, Smith I, Tothova Z, Wilen C, Orchard R, Virgin HW, Listgarten J, Root DE. Nat Biotechnol. 2016 Jan 18. doi: 10.1038/nbt.3437. PubMed 26780180.
Backbone
  Vector backbone: lentiGuide-Puro
  Backbone manufacturer: Zhang Lab (Addgene plasmid # 52963)
  Vector type: Mammalian Expression, Lentiviral, CRISPR
  Selectable markers: Puromycin
Growth in bacteria
  Bacterial resistance: Ampicillin, 100 μg/mL
  Growth temperature: 37°C
  Growth strain: DH5alpha
  Copy number: High Copy
Gene/Insert
  Gene/Insert name: ACVR2B (alt names: ACVR2B; NM_001106.3)
  gRNA/shRNA sequence: CTGGAGCGCACCAACCAGAG
  Species: H. sapiens (human)
  Entrez Gene: ACVR2B (a.k.a. ACTRIIB, ActR-IIB, HTX4)
  Promoter: hU6
  Cloning method: Unknown
  Sequencing primers: 5′ U6-F; 3′ pS2-R
Terms and licenses: Academic/Nonprofit Terms; Industry Terms: Not Available to Industry
Depositor comments: The gRNA was designed to target the following Genbank reference sequence(s): NM_001106.3. Note that this plasmid does NOT contain Cas9. It should be used in conjunction with lentiCas9-Blast (Addgene #52962) or otherwise with cell lines already expressing Cas9. Browse the full kinome gRNA library at http://www.addgene.org/pooled-library/broadgpp-human-kinome/ or visit http://www.broadinstitute.org/rnai/public/ for detailed protocols and information.
How to cite: ACVR2B gRNA (BRDN0001145393) was a gift from John Doench & David Root (Addgene plasmid # 75484 ; http://n2t.net/addgene:75484 ; RRID:Addgene_75484)
