[The description below was written by a language model from this plasmid's Addgene catalogue record and pLannotate feature annotations shown in this document.]
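Description:
ACVR2B gRNA (BRDN0001145393) is a third-generation lentiviral transfer plasmid built on the lentiGuide-Puro backbone that expresses a single CRISPR guide RNA against human ACVR2B (activin A receptor type 2B, also known as ActR-IIB), designed against the NM_001106.3 reference transcript. It is propagated in E. coli as a high-copy plasmid through a ColE1/pUC-type origin with ampicillin selection from the bla gene. The backbone also carries an f1 origin, an SV40 origin and remnants of a lac/T7/T3 cloning region that have no role in the payload.

The viral genome is transcribed from an RSV promoter fused to a truncated HIV-1 5' LTR, which makes packaging Tat-independent. It includes the Ψ packaging signal with adjoining gag sequence, the Rev response element for nuclear export of the unspliced RNA, a cPPT/CTS and a self-inactivating ΔU3 3' LTR followed by an SV40 polyadenylation signal. Within this frame, a human U6 RNA polymerase III promoter drives the targeting spacer joined to the Streptococcus pyogenes Cas9 guide scaffold. Downstream, an EF-1α promoter with its first intron expresses puromycin N-acetyltransferase, with a WPRE enhancing transcript expression, so transduced mammalian cells can be selected with puromycin.

The plasmid does not encode Cas9, so it is meant to be used with a separate Cas9 vector such as lentiCas9-Blast or in cells that already express the nuclease, in order to disrupt ACVR2B. It is an individual clone associated with a human kinome gRNA library whose guides were chosen using optimized rules for on-target activity and reduced off-target effects.
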