Features (pLannotate 1.2.2; 29 found; start..end, strand, type, name):
     14..80      +  CDS            small t antigen (fragment): SV40 (simian virus 40) small t antigen
    106..317     +  promoter       EF-1α core promoter: core promoter for human elongation factor EF-1α
    318..1256    +  intron         EF-1α intron A: intron upstream of the start codon of human EF-1α
   1278..1877    +  CDS            PuroR (fragment): puromycin N-acetyltransferase; pac from Streptomyces; confers resistance to puromycin
   1893..2481    +  misc_feature   WPRE: woodchuck hepatitis virus posttranscriptional regulatory element
   2532..2551    +  misc_feature   cPPT/CTS (fragment): central polypurine tract and central termination sequence of HIV-1
   2553..2786    +  LTR            3' LTR (ΔU3): self-inactivating 3' long terminal repeat (LTR) from HIV-1
   2864..2985    +  polyA_signal   SV40 poly(A) signal: SV40 polyadenylation signal
   3025..3160    +  rep_origin     SV40 ori: SV40 origin of replication
   3181..3199    -  promoter       T7 promoter: promoter for bacteriophage T7 RNA polymerase
   3207..3362    +  CDS            lacZα (fragment): LacZα fragment of β-galactosidase; lacZ fragment
   3367..3795    +  rep_origin     f1 ori (sequence partly withheld): f1 bacteriophage origin of replication; arrow indicates direction of (+) strand synthesis
   3848..3952    +  promoter       AmpR promoter: bla
   3953..4813    +  CDS            AmpR: β-lactamase; bla; confers resistance to ampicillin, carbenicillin, and related antibiotics
   4984..5572    +  rep_origin     ori: high-copy-number ColE1/pMB1/pBR322/pUC origin of replication
   5755..5847    +  CDS            lacI (fragment): lac repressor; lacI; The lac repressor binds to the lac operator to inhibit transcription in E. coli. This inhibition can be relieved by adding lactose or isopropyl-β-D-thiogalactopyranoside (IPTG).
   5860..5881    +  protein_bind   CAP binding site: CAP binding activates transcription in the presence of cAMP. E. coli catabolite activator protein
   5896..5926    +  promoter       lac promoter: promoter for the E. coli lac operon
   5934..5950    +  protein_bind   lac operator: The lac repressor binds to the lac operator to inhibit transcription in E. coli. This inhibition can be relieved by adding lactose or isopropyl-β-D-thiogalactopyranoside (IPTG). lac repressor encoded by lacI
   5995..6013    +  promoter       T3 promoter: promoter for bacteriophage T3 RNA polymerase
   6041..6267    +  promoter       RSV promoter: Rous sarcoma virus enhancer/promoter
   6268..6448    +  LTR            5' LTR (truncated): truncated 5' long terminal repeat (LTR) from HIV-1
   6495..6620    +  misc_feature   HIV-1 Ψ: packaging signal of human immunodeficiency virus type 1
   6604..6967    +  CDS            HIV-1 gag (fragment): gag protein from human immunodeficiency virus 1; gag
   7113..7346    +  misc_feature   RRE: The Rev response element (RRE) of HIV-1 allows for Rev-dependent mRNA export from the nucleus to the cytoplasm.
   7723..7749    +  CDS            Rev (fragment): human immunodeficiency virus 1 (HIV-1) Rev protein; rev; enhances nuclear export of unspliced and incompletely spliced viral mRNAs
   7753..7993    +  promoter       U6 promoter: RNA polymerase III promoter for human U6 snRNA
   8023..8098    +  misc_RNA       gRNA scaffold: guide RNA scaffold for the Streptococcus pyogenes CRISPR/Cas9 system
   8154..8271    +  misc_feature   cPPT/CTS: central polypurine tract and central termination sequence of HIV-1
>Addgene plasmid #75484 | ACVR2B gRNA (BRDN0001145393) | addgene full sequence | sequence record 183972 | Addgene Assembled Sequence
CCCGGGTGCAAAGATGGATAAAGTTTTAAACAGAGAGGAATCTTTGCAGCTAATGGACCTTCTAGGTCTT
GAAAGGAGTGGGAATTGGCTCCGGTGCCCGTCAGTGGGCAGAGCGCACATCGCCCACAGTCCCCGAGAAG
TTGGGGGGAGGGGTCGGCAATTGATCCGGTGCCTAGAGAAGGTGGCGCGGGGTAAACTGGGAAAGTGATG
TCGTGTACTGGCTCCGCCTTTTTCCCGAGGGTGGGGGAGAACCGTATATAAGTGCAGTAGTCGCCGTGAA
CGTTCTTTTTCGCAACGGGTTTGCCGCCAGAACACAGGTAAGTGCCGTGTGTGGTTCCCGCGGGCCTGGC
CTCTTTACGGGTTATGGCCCTTGCGTGCCTTGAATTACTTCCACCTGGCTGCAGTACGTGATTCTTGATC
CCGAGCTTCGGGTTGGAAGTGGGTGGGAGAGTTCGAGGCCTTGCGCTTAAGGAGCCCCTTCGCCTCGTGC
TTGAGTTGAGGCCTGGCCTGGGCGCTGGGGCCGCCGCGTGCGAATCTGGTGGCACCTTCGCGCCTGTCTC
GCTGCTTTCGATAAGTCTCTAGCCATTTAAAATTTTTGATGACCTGCTGCGACGCTTTTTTTCTGGCAAG
ATAGTCTTGTAAATGCGGGCCAAGATCTGCACACTGGTATTTCGGTTTTTGGGGCCGCGGGCGGCGACGG
GGCCCGTGCGTCCCAGCGCACATGTTCGGCGAGGCGGGGCCTGCGAGCGCGGCCACCGAGAATCGGACGG
GGGTAGTCTCAAGCTGGCCGGCCTGCTCTGGTGCCTGGCCTCGCGCCGCCGTGTATCGCCCCGCCCTGGG
CGGCAAGGCTGGCCCGGTCGGCACCAGTTGCGTGAGCGGAAAGATGGCCGCTTCCCGGCCCTGCTGCAGG
GAGCTCAAAATGGAGGACGCGGCGCTCGGGAGAGCGGGCGGGTGAGTCACCCACACAAAGGAAAAGGGCC
TTTCCGTCCTCAGCCGTCGCTTCATGTGACTCCACGGAGTACCGGGCGCCGTCCAGGCACCTCGATTAGT
TCTCGAGCTTTTGGAGTACGTCGTCTTTAGGTTGGGGGGAGGGGTTTTATGCGATGGAGTTTCCCCACAC
TGAGTGGGTGGAGACTGAAGTTAGGCCAGCTTGGCACTTGATGTAATTCTCCTTGGAATTTGCCCTTTTT
GAGTTTGGATCTTGGTTCATTCTCAAGCCTCAGACAGTGGTTCAAAGTTTTTTTCTTCCATTTCAGGTGT
CGTGACGTACGGCCACCATGACCGAGTACAAGCCCACGGTGCGCCTCGCCACCCGCGACGACGTCCCCAG
GGCCGTACGCACCCTCGCCGCCGCGTTCGCCGACTACCCCGCCACGCGCCACACCGTCGATCCGGACCGC
CACATCGAGCGGGTCACCGAGCTGCAAGAACTCTTCCTCACGCGCGTCGGGCTCGACATCGGCAAGGTGT
GGGTCGCGGACGACGGCGCCGCCGTGGCGGTCTGGACCACGCCGGAGAGCGTCGAAGCGGGGGCGGTGTT
CGCCGAGATCGGCCCGCGCATGGCCGAGTTGAGCGGTTCCCGGCTGGCCGCGCAGCAACAGATGGAAGGC
CTCCTGGCGCCGCACCGGCCCAAGGAGCCCGCGTGGTTCCTGGCCACCGTCGGAGTCTCGCCCGACCACC
AGGGCAAGGGTCTGGGCAGCGCCGTCGTGCTCCCCGGAGTGGAGGCGGCCGAGCGCGCCGGGGTGCCCGC
CTTCCTGGAGACCTCCGCGCCCCGCAACCTCCCCTTCTACGAGCGGCTCGGCTTCACCGTCACCGCCGAC
GTCGAGGTGCCCGAAGGACCGCGCACCTGGTGCATGACCCGCAAGCCCGGTGCCTGAACGCGTTAAGTCG
ACAATCAACCTCTGGATTACAAAATTTGTGAAAGATTGACTGGTATTCTTAACTATGTTGCTCCTTTTAC
GCTATGTGGATACGCTGCTTTAATGCCTTTGTATCATGCTATTGCTTCCCGTATGGCTTTCATTTTCTCC
TCCTTGTATAAATCCTGGTTGCTGTCTCTTTATGAGGAGTTGTGGCCCGTTGTCAGGCAACGTGGCGTGG
TGTGCACTGTGTTTGCTGACGCAACCCCCACTGGTTGGGGCATTGCCACCACCTGTCAGCTCCTTTCCGG
GACTTTCGCTTTCCCCCTCCCTATTGCCACGGCGGAACTCATCGCCGCCTGCCTTGCCCGCTGCTGGACA
GGGGCTCGGCTGTTGGGCACTGACAATTCCGTGGTGTTGTCGGGGAAATCATCGTCCTTTCCTTGGCTGC
TCGCCTGTGTTGCCACCTGGATTCTGCGCGGGACGTCCTTCTGCTACGTCCCTTCGGCCCTCAATCCAGC
GGACCTTCCTTCCCGCGGCCTGCTGCCGGCTCTGCGGCCTCTTCCGCGTCTTCGCCTTCGCCCTCAGACG
AGTCGGATCTCCCTTTGGGCCGCCTCCCCGCGTCGACTTTAAGACCAATGACTTACAAGGCAGCTGTAGA
TCTTAGCCACTTTTTAAAAGAAAAGGGGGGACTGGAAGGGCTAATTCACTCCCAACGAAGACAAGATCTG
CTTTTTGCTTGTACTGGGTCTCTCTGGTTAGACCAGATCTGAGCCTGGGAGCTCTCTGGCTAACTAGGGA
ACCCACTGCTTAAGCCTCAATAAAGCTTGCCTTGAGTGCTTCAAGTAGTGTGTGCCCGTCTGTTGTGTGA
CTCTGGTAACTAGAGATCCCTCAGACCCTTTTAGTCAGTGTGGAAAATCTCTAGCAGTACGTATAGTAGT
TCATGTCATCTTATTATTCAGTATTTATAACTTGCAAAGAAATGAATATCAGAGAGTGAGAGGAACTTGT
TTATTGCAGCTTATAATGGTTACAAATAAAGCAATAGCATCACAAATTTCACAAATAAAGCATTTTTTTC
ACTGCATTCTAGTTGTGGTTTGTCCAAACTCATCAATGTATCTTATCATGTCTGGCTCTAGCTATCCCGC
CCCTAACTCCGCCCATCCCGCCCCTAACTCCGCCCAGTTCCGCCCATTCTCCGCCCCATGGCTGACTAAT
TTTTTTTATTTATGCAGAGGCCGAGGCCGCCTCGGCCTCTGAGCTATTCCAGAAGTAGTGAGGAGGCTTT
TTTGGAGGCCTAGGGACGTACCCAATTCGCCCTATAGTGAGTCGTATTACGCGCGCTCACTGGCCGTCGT
TTTACAACGTCGTGACTGGGAAAACCCTGGCGTTACCCAACTTAATCGCCTTGCAGCACATCCCCCTTTC
GCCAGCTGGCGTAATAGCGAAGAGGCCCGCACCGATCGCCCTTCCCAACAGTTGCGCAGCCTGAATGGCG
AATGGG
[124 nt withheld, positions 3367-3490]
C
[91 nt withheld, positions 3492-3582]
A
[49 nt withheld, positions 3584-3632]
CCTTTGACGTTGGAGTCCACGTTCTTT
[37 nt withheld, positions 3660-3696]
ACCCTATCTCGGTCTATTCTTTTGATTTATAAGGGATTTTGCCGATTTCGGCCTATTGGTTAAAAAATGA
GCTGATTTAACAAAAATTTAACGCGAATTTTAACAAAATATTAACGCTTACAATTTAGGTGGCACTTTTC
GGGGAAATGTGCGCGGAACCCCTATTTGTTTATTTTTCTAAATACATTCAAATATGTATCCGCTCATGAG
ACAATAACCCTGATAAATGCTTCAATAATATTGAAAAAGGAAGAGTATGAGTATTCAACATTTCCGTGTC
GCCCTTATTCCCTTTTTTGCGGCATTTTGCCTTCCTGTTTTTGCTCACCCAGAAACGCTGGTGAAAGTAA
AAGATGCTGAAGATCAGTTGGGTGCACGAGTGGGTTACATCGAACTGGATCTCAACAGCGGTAAGATCCT
TGAGAGTTTTCGCCCCGAAGAACGTTTTCCAATGATGAGCACTTTTAAAGTTCTGCTATGTGGCGCGGTA
TTATCCCGTATTGACGCCGGGCAAGAGCAACTCGGTCGCCGCATACACTATTCTCAGAATGACTTGGTTG
AGTACTCACCAGTCACAGAAAAGCATCTTACGGATGGCATGACAGTAAGAGAATTATGCAGTGCTGCCAT
AACCATGAGTGATAACACTGCGGCCAACTTACTTCTGACAACGATCGGAGGACCGAAGGAGCTAACCGCT
TTTTTGCACAACATGGGGGATCATGTAACTCGCCTTGATCGTTGGGAACCGGAGCTGAATGAAGCCATAC
CAAACGACGAGCGTGACACCACGATGCCTGTAGCAATGGCAACAACGTTGCGCAAACTATTAACTGGCGA
ACTACTTACTCTAGCTTCCCGGCAACAATTAATAGACTGGATGGAGGCGGATAAAGTTGCAGGACCACTT
CTGCGCTCGGCCCTTCCGGCTGGCTGGTTTATTGCTGATAAATCTGGAGCCGGTGAGCGTGGGTCTCGCG
GTATCATTGCAGCACTGGGGCCAGATGGTAAGCCCTCCCGTATCGTAGTTATCTACACGACGGGGAGTCA
GGCAACTATGGATGAACGAAATAGACAGATCGCTGAGATAGGTGCCTCACTGATTAAGCATTGGTAACTG
TCAGACCAAGTTTACTCATATATACTTTAGATTGATTTAAAACTTCATTTTTAATTTAAAAGGATCTAGG
TGAAGATCCTTTTTGATAATCTCATGACCAAAATCCCTTAACGTGAGTTTTCGTTCCACTGAGCGTCAGA
CCCCGTAGAAAAGATCAAAGGATCTTCTTGAGATCCTTTTTTTCTGCGCGTAATCTGCTGCTTGCAAACA
AAAAAACCACCGCTACCAGCGGTGGTTTGTTTGCCGGATCAAGAGCTACCAACTCTTTTTCCGAAGGTAA
CTGGCTTCAGCAGAGCGCAGATACCAAATACTGTTCTTCTAGTGTAGCCGTAGTTAGGCCACCACTTCAA
GAACTCTGTAGCACCGCCTACATACCTCGCTCTGCTAATCCTGTTACCAGTGGCTGCTGCCAGTGGCGAT
AAGTCGTGTCTTACCGGGTTGGACTCAAGACGATAGTTACCGGATAAGGCGCAGCGGTCGGGCTGAACGG
GGGGTTCGTGCACACAGCCCAGCTTGGAGCGAACGACCTACACCGAACTGAGATACCTACAGCGTGAGCT
ATGAGAAAGCGCCACGCTTCCCGAAGGGAGAAAGGCGGACAGGTATCCGGTAAGCGGCAGGGTCGGAACA
GGAGAGCGCACGAGGGAGCTTCCAGGGGGAAACGCCTGGTATCTTTATAGTCCTGTCGGGTTTCGCCACC
TCTGACTTGAGCGTCGATTTTTGTGATGCTCGTCAGGGGGGCGGAGCCTATGGAAAAACGCCAGCAACGC
GGCCTTTTTACGGTTCCTGGCCTTTTGCTGGCCTTTTGCTCACATGTTCTTTCCTGCGTTATCCCCTGAT
TCTGTGGATAACCGTATTACCGCCTTTGAGTGAGCTGATACCGCTCGCCGCAGCCGAACGACCGAGCGCA
GCGAGTCAGTGAGCGAGGAAGCGGAAGAGCGCCCAATACGCAAACCGCCTCTCCCCGCGCGTTGGCCGAT
TCATTAATGCAGCTGGCACGACAGGTTTCCCGACTGGAAAGCGGGCAGTGAGCGCAACGCAATTAATGTG
AGTTAGCTCACTCATTAGGCACCCCAGGCTTTACACTTTATGCTTCCGGCTCGTATGTTGTGTGGAATTG
TGAGCGGATAACAATTTCACACAGGAAACAGCTATGACCATGATTACGCCAAGCGCGCAATTAACCCTCA
CTAAAGGGAACAAAAGCTGGAGCTGCAAGCTTAATGTAGTCTTATGCAATACTCTTGTAGTCTTGCAACA
TGGTAACGATGAGTTAGCAACATGCCTTACAAGGAGAGAAAAAGCACCGTGCATGCCGATTGGTGGAAGT
AAGGTGGTACGATCGTGCCTTATTAGGAAGGCAACAGACGGGTCTGACATGGATTGGACGAACCACTGAA
TTGCCGCATTGCAGAGATATTGTATTTAAGTGCCTAGCTCGATACATAAACGGGTCTCTCTGGTTAGACC
AGATCTGAGCCTGGGAGCTCTCTGGCTAACTAGGGAACCCACTGCTTAAGCCTCAATAAAGCTTGCCTTG
AGTGCTTCAAGTAGTGTGTGCCCGTCTGTTGTGTGACTCTGGTAACTAGAGATCCCTCAGACCCTTTTAG
TCAGTGTGGAAAATCTCTAGCAGTGGCGCCCGAACAGGGACTTGAAAGCGAAAGGGAAACCAGAGGAGCT
CTCTCGACGCAGGACTCGGCTTGCTGAAGCGCGCACGGCAAGAGGCGAGGGGCGGCGACTGGTGAGTACG
CCAAAAATTTTGACTAGCGGAGGCTAGAAGGAGAGAGATGGGTGCGAGAGCGTCAGTATTAAGCGGGGGA
GAATTAGATCGCGATGGGAAAAAATTCGGTTAAGGCCAGGGGGAAAGAAAAAATATAAATTAAAACATAT
AGTATGGGCAAGCAGGGAGCTAGAACGATTCGCAGTTAATCCTGGCCTGTTAGAAACATCAGAAGGCTGT
AGACAAATACTGGGACAGCTACAACCATCCCTTCAGACAGGATCAGAAGAACTTAGATCATTATATAATA
CAGTAGCAACCCTCTATTGTGTGCATCAAAGGATAGAGATAAAAGACACCAAGGAAGCTTTAGACAAGAT
AGAGGAAGAGCAAAACAAAAGTAAGACCACCGCACAGCAAGCGGCCGCTGATCTTCAGACCTGGAGGAGG
AGATATGAGGGACAATTGGAGAAGTGAATTATATAAATATAAAGTAGTAAAAATTGAACCATTAGGAGTA
GCACCCACCAAGGCAAAGAGAAGAGTGGTGCAGAGAGAAAAAAGAGCAGTGGGAATAGGAGCTTTGTTCC
TTGGGTTCTTGGGAGCAGCAGGAAGCACTATGGGCGCAGCGTCAATGACGCTGACGGTACAGGCCAGACA
ATTATTGTCTGGTATAGTGCAGCAGCAGAACAATTTGCTGAGGGCTATTGAGGCGCAACAGCATCTGTTG
CAACTCACAGTCTGGGGCATCAAGCAGCTCCAGGCAAGAATCCTGGCTGTGGAAAGATACCTAAAGGATC
AACAGCTCCTGGGGATTTGGGGTTGCTCTGGAAAACTCATTTGCACCACTGCTGTGCCTTGGAATGCTAG
TTGGAGTAATAAATCTCTGGAACAGATTTGGAATCACACGACCTGGATGGAGTGGGACAGAGAAATTAAC
AATTACACAAGCTTAATACACTCCTTAATTGAAGAATCGCAAAACCAGCAAGAAAAGAATGAACAAGAAT
TATTGGAATTAGATAAATGGGCAAGTTTGTGGAATTGGTTTAACATAACAAATTGGCTGTGGTATATAAA
ATTATTCATAATGATAGTAGGAGGCTTGGTAGGTTTAAGAATAGTTTTTGCTGTACTTTCTATAGTGAAT
AGAGTTAGGCAGGGATATTCACCATTATCGTTTCAGACCCACCTCCCAACCCCGAGGGGACCCAGAGAGG
GCCTATTTCCCATGATTCCTTCATATTTGCATATACGATACAAGGCTGTTAGAGAGATAATTAGAATTAA
TTTGACTGTAAACACAAAGATATTAGTACAAAATACGTGACGTAGAAAGTAATAATTTCTTGGGTAGTTT
GCAGTTTTAAAATTATGTTTTAAAATGGACTATCATATGCTTACCGTAACTTGAAAGTATTTCGATTTCT
TGGCTTTATATATCTTGTGGAAAGGACGAAACACCGCTGGAGCGCACCAACCAGAGGTTTTAGAGCTAGA
AATAGCAAGTTAAAATAAGGCTAGTCCGTTATCAACTTGAAAAAGTGGCACCGAGTCGGTGCTTTTTTAA
GCTTGGCGTAACTAGATCTTGAGACAAATGGCAGTATTCATCCACAATTTTAAAAGAAAAGGGGGGATTG
GGGGGTACAGTGCAGGGGAAAGAATAGTAGACATAATAGCAACAGACATACAAACTAAAGAATTACAAAA
ACAAATTACAAAAATTCAAAATTTTCGGGTTTATTACAGGGACAGCAGAGATCCACTTTGGCGCCGGCTC
GAGGGGG
