>Addgene plasmid #75484 | ACVR2B gRNA (BRDN0001145393) | depositor partial sequence | sequence record 142944 | Target Sequence
CTGGAGCGCACCAACCAGAG
