>Addgene plasmid #75484 | ACVR2B gRNA (BRDN0001145393) | addgene partial sequence | sequence record 183971 | hU6-F
TAGAAAGTAATAATTTCTTGGGTAGTTTGCAGTTTTAAAATTATGTTTTAAAATGGACTATCATATGCTT
ACCGTAACTTGAAAGTATTTCGATTTCTTGGCTTTATATATCTTGTGGAAAGGACGAAACACCGCTGGAG
CGCACCAACCAGAGTTTTAGAGCTAGAAATAGCAAGTTAAAATAAGGCTAGTCCGTTATCAACTTGAAAA
AGTGGCACCGAGTCGGTGCTTTTTTAAGCTTGGCGTAACTAGATCTTGAGACAAATGGCAGTATTCATCC
ACAATTTTAAAAGAAAAGGGGGGATTGGGGGGTACAGTGCAGGGGAAAGAATAGTAGACATAATAGCAAC
AGACATACAAACTAAAGAATTACAAAAACAAATTACAAAAATTCAAAATTTTCGGGTTTATTACAGGGAC
AGCAGAGATCCACTTTGGCGCCGGCTCGAGGGGGCCCGGGTGCAAAGATGGATAAAGTTTTAAACAGAGA
GGAATCTTTGCAGCTAATGGACCTTCTAGGTCTTGAAAGGAGTGGGAATTGGCTCCGGTGCCCGTCAGTG
GGCAGAGCGC
